Addgene plasmid #35942: pcDNA-Wnt16-V5
Depositing lab: Marian Waterman. Depositing organization: University of California, Irvine. Publication: A uniform human Wnt expression library reveals a shared secretory pathway and unique signaling activities. Najdi R, Proffitt K, Sprowl S, Kaur S, Yu J, Covey TM, Virshup DM, Waterman ML. Differentiation. 2012 Sep;84(2):203-13. doi: 10.1016/j.diff.2012.06.004. Epub 2012 Jul 9. PubMed 22784633.
Backbone
  Vector backbone: pcDNA3.2/V5-DEST
  Backbone manufacturer: Invitrogen
  Backbone size w/o insert (bp): 7711
  Vector type: Mammalian Expression
Growth in bacteria
  Bacterial resistance: Ampicillin, 100 μg/mL
  Growth temperature: 37°C
  Growth strain: DH5alpha
  Copy number: High Copy
Gene/Insert
  Gene/Insert name: Wnt16 (alt name: Wnt16)
  Species: H. sapiens (human)
  Insert size (bp): 1104
  Mutation: None
  Entrez Gene: WNT16
  Promoter: CMV
  Tag / fusion protein: V5 (C terminal on backbone)
  Cloning method: Restriction Enzyme
  Sequencing primers: 5′ T7-FWD; 3′ V5-Reverse
Terms and licenses: Academic/Nonprofit Terms; Industry Terms: Not Available to Industry
How to cite: pcDNA-Wnt16-V5 was a gift from Marian Waterman (Addgene plasmid # 35942 ; http://n2t.net/addgene:35942 ; RRID:Addgene_35942)
