[The description below was written by a language model from this plasmid's Addgene catalogue record and pLannotate feature annotations shown in this document.]
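Description:
pcDNA-Wnt16-V5 is a mammalian expression plasmid carrying the human WNT16 open reading frame in the Invitrogen pcDNA3.2/V5-DEST backbone. It is propagated in E. coli through a high-copy ColE1/pUC-type origin and selected with ampicillin via the β-lactamase gene and its own promoter. An f1 phage origin is also present. For selection in mammalian cells, the backbone supplies a neomycin phosphotransferase cassette driven by the SV40 enhancer/early promoter and ending in an SV40 polyadenylation signal, which permits G418 selection of stable transfectants.

The expression unit consists of the human cytomegalovirus immediate-early enhancer and promoter, followed by a T7 promoter that also serves as a forward sequencing primer site. The unmutated WNT16 coding sequence sits between attB1 and attB2 sites. Such sites are the usual product of Gateway recombination into a DEST vector, although the catalogue entry lists the cloning method as restriction enzyme. The recombined construct totals 6,636 nt, smaller than the listed empty destination vector, consistent with replacement of the Gateway cassette. Downstream of attB2 lies a backbone-encoded V5 epitope, recorded as a C-terminal tag, so the secreted Wnt ligand can be detected with anti-V5 antibodies. The transcript terminates at the HSV thymidine kinase polyadenylation signal. Several short annotations (HIV-1 LTR, bGH poly(A), ble and lacI fragments) are partial matches to backbone sequence rather than functional elements.

The plasmid belongs to a uniform human Wnt expression library built so that different Wnt family members can be compared in the same vector context. It is suited to transient or stable expression of tagged WNT16 for studies of Wnt secretion and signaling activity.
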