Features (pLannotate 1.2.2; 23 found; start..end, strand, type, name):
     36..80      -  misc_feature   bom (fragment): basis of mobility region from pBR322
    235..614     +  enhancer       CMV enhancer: human cytomegalovirus immediate early enhancer
    615..818     +  promoter       CMV promoter: human cytomegalovirus (CMV) immediate early promoter
    814..847     +  LTR            5' LTR (truncated) (fragment): truncated 5' long terminal repeat (LTR) from HIV-1
    863..881     +  promoter       T7 promoter: promoter for bacteriophage T7 RNA polymerase
    911..935     +  protein_bind   attB1: mutant version of attB; recombination site for the Gateway® BP reaction BP Clonase™
    956..2050    +  CDS            WNT16: WNT16_HUMAN - Experimental evidence at transcript level: Swiss-Prot protein existence level 2. Ligand for members of the frizzled family of seven transmembrane receptors. Probable developmental protein. May be a signaling molecule which affects the development of discrete regions of tissues. Is likely to signal over only few cell diameters (By similarity). From Homo sapiens (Human).
   2076..2100    -  protein_bind   attB2: mutant version of attB; recombination site for the Gateway® BP reaction BP Clonase™
   2126..2167    +  CDS            V5 tag: epitope tag from simian virus 5
   2251..2299    +  polyA_signal   HSV TK poly(A) signal: herpes simplex virus thymidine kinase polyadenylation signal (Cole and Stacy, 1985)
   2390..2406    -  polyA_signal   bGH poly(A) signal (fragment): bovine growth hormone polyadenylation signal
   2501..2929    +  rep_origin     f1 ori (sequence partly withheld): f1 bacteriophage origin of replication; arrow indicates direction of (+) strand synthesis
   2943..3272    +  promoter       SV40 promoter: SV40 enhancer and early promoter
   3339..4130    +  CDS            neo: KKA2_KLEPN - Also known as kan, nptII. Experimental evidence at protein level: Swiss-Prot protein existence level 1. Resistance to kanamycin, neomycin, paromomycin, ribostamycin, butirosin and gentamicin B. From Klebsiella pneumoniae.
   4156..4314    +  CDS            ble (fragment): BLE_KLEPN - Experimental evidence at protein level: Swiss-Prot protein existence level 1. Binding protein with a strong affinity to the bleomycin family of antibiotics. Binds to CL990; an antimitotic-antibiotic compound. From Klebsiella pneumoniae.
   4309..4430    +  polyA_signal   SV40 poly(A) signal: SV40 polyadenylation signal
   4503..4519    -  protein_bind   lac operator: The lac repressor binds to the lac operator to inhibit transcription in E. coli. This inhibition can be relieved by adding lactose or isopropyl-β-D-thiogalactopyranoside (IPTG). lac repressor encoded by lacI
   4527..4557    -  promoter       lac promoter: promoter for the E. coli lac operon
   4572..4593    -  protein_bind   CAP binding site: CAP binding activates transcription in the presence of cAMP. E. coli catabolite activator protein
   4606..4698    -  CDS            lacI (fragment): lac repressor; lacI; The lac repressor binds to the lac operator to inhibit transcription in E. coli. This inhibition can be relieved by adding lactose or isopropyl-β-D-thiogalactopyranoside (IPTG).
   4881..5469    -  rep_origin     ori: high-copy-number ColE1/pMB1/pBR322/pUC origin of replication
   5640..6500    -  CDS            AmpR: β-lactamase; bla; confers resistance to ampicillin, carbenicillin, and related antibiotics
   6501..6605    -  promoter       AmpR promoter: bla
>Addgene plasmid #35942 | pcDNA-Wnt16-V5 | depositor full sequence | sequence record 44208 | pcDNA-Wnt16-V5 sequence 6636 bps
GACGGATCGGGAGATCTCCCGATCCCCTATGGTCGACTCTCAGTACAATCTGCTCTGATGCCGCATAGTT
AAGCCAGTATCTGCTCCCTGCTTGTGTGTTGGAGGTCGCTGAGTAGTGCGCGAGCAAAATTTAAGCTACA
ACAAGGCAAGGCTTGACCGACAATTGCATGAAGAATCTGCTTAGGGTTAGGCGTTTTGCGCTGCTTCGCG
ATGTACGGGCCAGATATACGCGTTGACATTGATTATTGACTAGTTATTAATAGTAATCAATTACGGGGTC
ATTAGTTCATAGCCCATATATGGAGTTCCGCGTTACATAACTTACGGTAAATGGCCCGCCTGGCTGACCG
CCCAACGACCCCCGCCCATTGACGTCAATAATGACGTATGTTCCCATAGTAACGCCAATAGGGACTTTCC
ATTGACGTCAATGGGTGGACTATTTACGGTAAACTGCCCACTTGGCAGTACATCAAGTGTATCATATGCC
AAGTACGCCCCCTATTGACGTCAATGACGGTAAATGGCCCGCCTGGCATTATGCCCAGTACATGACCTTA
TGGGACTTTCCTACTTGGCAGTACATCTACGTATTAGTCATCGCTATTACCATGGTGATGCGGTTTTGGC
AGTACATCAATGGGCGTGGATAGCGGTTTGACTCACGGGGATTTCCAAGTCTCCACCCCATTGACGTCAA
TGGGAGTTTGTTTTGGCACCAAAATCAACGGGACTTTCCAAAATGTCGTAACAACTCCGCCCCATTGACG
CAAATGGGCGGTAGGCGTGTACGGTGGGAGGTCTATATAAGCAGAGCTCTCTGGCTAACTAGAGAACCCA
CTGCTTACTGGCTTATCGAAATTAATACGACTCACTATAGGGAGACCCAAGCTGGCTAGTTAAGCTATCA
ACAAGTTTGTACAAAAAAGCAGGCTCCGCGGCCGCCCCCTTCACCATGGACAGGGCGGCGCTCCTGGGAC
TGGCCCGCTTGTGCGCGCTGTGGGCAGCCCTGCTCGTGCTGTTCCCCTACGGAGCCCAAGGAAACTGGAT
GTGGTTGGGCATTGCCTCCTTCGGGGTTCCAGAGAAGCTGGGCTGCGCCAATTTGCCGCTGAACAGCCGC
CAGAAGGAGCTGTGCAAGAGGAAACCGTACCTGCTGCCGAGCATCCGAGAGGGCGCCCGGCTGGGCATTC
AGGAGTGCGGGAGCCAGTTCAGACACGAGAGATGGAACTGCATGATCACCGCCGCCGCCACTACCGCCCC
GATGGGCGCCAGCCCCCTCTTTGGCTACGAGCTGAGCAGCGGCACCAAAGAGACAGCATTTATTTATGCT
GTGATGGCTGCAGGCCTGGTGCATTCTGTGACCAGGTCATGCAGTGCAGGCAACATGACAGAGTGTTCCT
GTGACACCACCTTGCAGAACGGCGGCTCAGCAAGTGAAGGCTGGCACTGGGGGGGCTGCTCCGATGATGT
CCAGTATGGCATGTGGTTCAGCAGAAAGTTCCTAGATTTCCCCATCGGAAACACCACGGGCAAAGAAAAC
AAAGTACTATTAGCAATGAACCTACATAACAATGAAGCTGGAAGGCAGGCTGTCGCCAAGTTGATGTCAG
TAGACTGCCGCTGCCACGGAGTTTCCGGCTCCTGTGCTGTGAAAACATGCTGGAAAACCATGTCTTCTTT
TGAAAAGATTGGCCATTTGTTGAAGGATAAATATGAAAACAGTATCCAGATATCAGACAAAACAAAGAGG
AAAATGCGCAGGAGAGAAAAAGATCAGAGGAAAATACCAATCCATAAGGATGATCTGCTCTATGTTAATA
AGTCTCCCAACTACTGTGTAGAAGATAAGAAACTGGGAATCCCAGGGACACAAGGCAGAGAATGCAACCG
TACATCAGAGGGTGCAGATGGCTGCAACCTCCTCTGCTGTGGCCGAGGTTACAACACCCATGTGGTCAGG
CACGTGGAGAGGTGTGAGTGTAAGTTCATCTGGTGCTGCTATGTCCGTTGCAGGAGGTGTGAAAGCATGA
CTGATGTCCACACTTGCAAGTGCATTCTGAAGGGTGGGCGCGCCGACCCAGCTTTCTTGTACAAAGTGGT
TGATCTAGAGGGCCCGCGGTTCGAAGGTAAGCCTATCCCTAACCCTCTCCTCGGTCTCGATTCTACGCGT
ACCGGTTAGTAATGAGTTTAAACGGGGGAGGCTAACTGAAACACGGAAGGAGACAATACCGGAAGGAACC
CGCGCTATGACGGCAATAAAAAGACAGAATAAAACGCACGGGTGTTGGGTCGTTTGTTCATAAACGCGGG
GTTCGGTCCCAGGGCTGGCACTCTGTCGATACCCCACCGAGACCCCATTGGGGCCAATACGCCCGCGTTT
CTTCCTTTTCCCCACCCCACCCCCCAAGTTCGGGTGAAGGCCCAGGGCTCGCAGCCAACGTCGGGGCGGC
AGGCCCTGCCATAGCAGATCTGCGCAGCTGGGGCTCTAGGGGGTATCCCC
[124 nt withheld, positions 2501-2624]
C
[32 nt withheld, positions 2626-2657]
CA
[57 nt withheld, positions 2660-2716]
A
[49 nt withheld, positions 2718-2766]
CCTTTGACGTTGGAGTCCACGTTCTTT
[37 nt withheld, positions 2794-2830]
ACCCTATCTCGGTCTATTCTTTTGATTTATAAGGGATTTTGGGGATTTCGGCCTATTGGTTAAAAAATGA
GCTGATTTAACAAAAATTTAACGCGAATTAATTCTGTGGAATGTGTGTCAGTTAGGGTGTGGAAAGTCCC
CAGGCTCCCCAGCAGGCAGAAGTATGCAAAGCATGCATCTCAATTAGTCAGCAACCAGGTGTGGAAAGTC
CCCAGGCTCCCCAGCAGGCAGAAGTATGCAAAGCATGCATCTCAATTAGTCAGCAACCATAGTCCCGCCC
CTAACTCCGCCCATCCCGCCCCTAACTCCGCCCAGTTCCGCCCATTCTCCGCCCCATGGCTGACTAATTT
TTTTTATTTATGCAGAGGCCGAGGCCGCCTCTGCCTCTGAGCTATTCCAGAAGTAGTGAGGAGGCTTTTT
TGGAGGCCTAGGCTTTTGCAAAAAGCTCCCGGGAGCTTGTATATCCATTTTCGGATCTGATCAAGAGACA
GGATGAGGATCGTTTCGCATGATTGAACAAGATGGATTGCACGCAGGTTCTCCGGCCGCTTGGGTGGAGA
GGCTATTCGGCTATGACTGGGCACAACAGACAATCGGCTGCTCTGATGCCGCCGTGTTCCGGCTGTCAGC
GCAGGGGCGCCCGGTTCTTTTTGTCAAGACCGACCTGTCCGGTGCCCTGAATGAACTGCAGGACGAGGCA
GCGCGGCTATCGTGGCTGGCCACGACGGGCGTTCCTTGCGCAGCTGTGCTCGACGTTGTCACTGAAGCGG
GAAGGGACTGGCTGCTATTGGGCGAAGTGCCGGGGCAGGATCTCCTGTCATCTCACCTTGCTCCTGCCGA
GAAAGTATCCATCATGGCTGATGCAATGCGGCGGCTGCATACGCTTGATCCGGCTACCTGCCCATTCGAC
CACCAAGCGAAACATCGCATCGAGCGAGCACGTACTCGGATGGAAGCCGGTCTTGTCGATCAGGATGATC
TGGACGAAGAGCATCAGGGGCTCGCGCCAGCCGAACTGTTCGCCAGGCTCAAGGCGCGCATGCCCGACGG
CGAGGATCTCGTCGTGACCCATGGCGATGCCTGCTTGCCGAATATCATGGTGGAAAATGGCCGCTTTTCT
GGATTCATCGACTGTGGCCGGCTGGGTGTGGCGGACCGCTATCAGGACATAGCGTTGGCTACCCGTGATA
TTGCTGAAGAGCTTGGCGGCGAATGGGCTGACCGCTTCCTCGTGCTTTACGGTATCGCCGCTCCCGATTC
GCAGCGCATCGCCTTCTATCGCCTTCTTGACGAGTTCTTCTGAGCGGGACTCTGGGGTTCGCGAAATGAC
CGACCAAGCGACGCCCAACCTGCCATCACGAGATTTCGATTCCACCGCCGCCTTCTATGAAAGGTTGGGC
TTCGGAATCGTTTTCCGGGACGCCGGCTGGATGATCCTCCAGCGCGGGGATCTCATGCTGGAGTTCTTCG
CCCACCCCAACTTGTTTATTGCAGCTTATAATGGTTACAAATAAAGCAATAGCATCACAAATTTCACAAA
TAAAGCATTTTTTTCACTGCATTCTAGTTGTGGTTTGTCCAAACTCATCAATGTATCTTATCATGTCTGT
ATACCGTCGACCTCTAGCTAGAGCTTGGCGTAATCATGGTCATAGCTGTTTCCTGTGTGAAATTGTTATC
CGCTCACAATTCCACACAACATACGAGCCGGAAGCATAAAGTGTAAAGCCTGGGGTGCCTAATGAGTGAG
CTAACTCACATTAATTGCGTTGCGCTCACTGCCCGCTTTCCAGTCGGGAAACCTGTCGTGCCAGCTGCAT
TAATGAATCGGCCAACGCGCGGGGAGAGGCGGTTTGCGTATTGGGCGCTCTTCCGCTTCCTCGCTCACTG
ACTCGCTGCGCTCGGTCGTTCGGCTGCGGCGAGCGGTATCAGCTCACTCAAAGGCGGTAATACGGTTATC
CACAGAATCAGGGGATAACGCAGGAAAGAACATGTGAGCAAAAGGCCAGCAAAAGGCCAGGAACCGTAAA
AAGGCCGCGTTGCTGGCGTTTTTCCATAGGCTCCGCCCCCCTGACGAGCATCACAAAAATCGACGCTCAA
GTCAGAGGTGGCGAAACCCGACAGGACTATAAAGATACCAGGCGTTTCCCCCTGGAAGCTCCCTCGTGCG
CTCTCCTGTTCCGACCCTGCCGCTTACCGGATACCTGTCCGCCTTTCTCCCTTCGGGAAGCGTGGCGCTT
TCTCAATGCTCACGCTGTAGGTATCTCAGTTCGGTGTAGGTCGTTCGCTCCAAGCTGGGCTGTGTGCACG
AACCCCCCGTTCAGCCCGACCGCTGCGCCTTATCCGGTAACTATCGTCTTGAGTCCAACCCGGTAAGACA
CGACTTATCGCCACTGGCAGCAGCCACTGGTAACAGGATTAGCAGAGCGAGGTATGTAGGCGGTGCTACA
GAGTTCTTGAAGTGGTGGCCTAACTACGGCTACACTAGAAGGACAGTATTTGGTATCTGCGCTCTGCTGA
AGCCAGTTACCTTCGGAAAAAGAGTTGGTAGCTCTTGATCCGGCAAACAAACCACCGCTGGTAGCGGTGG
TTTTTTTGTTTGCAAGCAGCAGATTACGCGCAGAAAAAAAGGATCTCAAGAAGATCCTTTGATCTTTTCT
ACGGGGTCTGACGCTCAGTGGAACGAAAACTCACGTTAAGGGATTTTGGTCATGAGATTATCAAAAAGGA
TCTTCACCTAGATCCTTTTAAATTAAAAATGAAGTTTTAAATCAATCTAAAGTATATATGAGTAAACTTG
GTCTGACAGTTACCAATGCTTAATCAGTGAGGCACCTATCTCAGCGATCTGTCTATTTCGTTCATCCATA
GTTGCCTGACTCCCCGTCGTGTAGATAACTACGATACGGGAGGGCTTACCATCTGGCCCCAGTGCTGCAA
TGATACCGCGAGACCCACGCTCACCGGCTCCAGATTTATCAGCAATAAACCAGCCAGCCGGAAGGGCCGA
GCGCAGAAGTGGTCCTGCAACTTTATCCGCCTCCATCCAGTCTATTAATTGTTGCCGGGAAGCTAGAGTA
AGTAGTTCGCCAGTTAATAGTTTGCGCAACGTTGTTGCCATTGCTACAGGCATCGTGGTGTCACGCTCGT
CGTTTGGTATGGCTTCATTCAGCTCCGGTTCCCAACGATCAAGGCGAGTTACATGATCCCCCATGTTGTG
CAAAAAAGCGGTTAGCTCCTTCGGTCCTCCGATCGTTGTCAGAAGTAAGTTGGCCGCAGTGTTATCACTC
ATGGTTATGGCAGCACTGCATAATTCTCTTACTGTCATGCCATCCGTAAGATGCTTTTCTGTGACTGGTG
AGTACTCAACCAAGTCATTCTGAGAATAGTGTATGCGGCGACCGAGTTGCTCTTGCCCGGCGTCAATACG
GGATAATACCGCGCCACATAGCAGAACTTTAAAAGTGCTCATCATTGGAAAACGTTCTTCGGGGCGAAAA
CTCTCAAGGATCTTACCGCTGTTGAGATCCAGTTCGATGTAACCCACTCGTGCACCCAACTGATCTTCAG
CATCTTTTACTTTCACCAGCGTTTCTGGGTGAGCAAAAACAGGAAGGCAAAATGCCGCAAAAAAGGGAAT
AAGGGCGACACGGAAATGTTGAATACTCATACTCTTCCTTTTTCAATATTATTGAAGCATTTATCAGGGT
TATTGTCTCATGAGCGGATACATATTTGAATGTATTTAGAAAAATAAACAAATAGGGGTTCCGCGCACAT
TTCCCCGAAAAGTGCCACCTGACGTC
