>Addgene plasmid #35942 | pcDNA-Wnt16-V5 | addgene partial sequence | sequence record 46179 | TK-pA-R 5'-ttgtctccttccgtgtttca-3'
TCGCGTAGAATCGAGACCGAGGAGAGGGTTAGGGATAGGCTTACCTTCGAACCGCGGGCCCTCTAGATCA
ACCACTTTGTACAAGAAAGCTGGGTCGGCGCGCCCACCCTTCAGAATGCACTTGCAAGTGTGGACATCAG
TCATGCTTTCACACCTCCTGCAACGGACATAGCAGCACCAGATGAACTTACACTCACACCTCTCCACGTG
CCTGACCACATGGGTGTTGTAACCTCGGCCACAGCAGAGGAGGTTGCAGCCATCTGCACCCTCTGATGTA
CGGTTGCATTCTCTGCCTTGTGTCCCTGGGATTCCCAGTTTCTTATCTTCTACACAGTAGTTGGGAGACT
TATTAACATAGAGCAGATCATCCTTATGGATTGGTATTTTCCTCTGATCTTTTTCTCTCCTGCGCATTTT
CCTCTTTGTTTTGTCTGATATCTGGATACTGTTTTCATATTTATCCTTCAACAAATGGCCAATCTTTTCA
AAAGAAGACATGGTTTTCCAGCATGTTTTCACAGCACAGGAGCCGGAAACTCCGTGGCAGCGGCAGTCTA
CTGACATCAACTTGGCGACAGCCTGCCTTCCAGCTTCATTGTTATGTAGGTTCATTGCTAATAGTACTTT
GTTTTCTTTGCCCGTGGTGTTTCCGATGGGGAAATCTAGGAACTTTCTGCTGAACCACATGCCATACTGG
ACATCATCGGAGCAGCCCCCCCAGTGCCAGCCTTCACTTGCTGAGCCGCCGTTCTGCAAGGTGGTGTCAC
AGGAACACTCTGTCATGTTGCCTGCACTGCATGACCTGGTCACAGAATGC
